>Addgene plasmid #117899 | AtCOPT1 upGFP | addgene full sequence | sequence record 231144 | Addgene NGS Result
AGATCTAACATCCAAAGACGAAAGGTTGAATGAAACCTTTTTGCCATCCGACATCCACAGGTCCATTCTC
ACACATAAGTGCCAAACGCAACAGGAGGGGATACACTAGCAGCAGACCGTTGCAAACGCAGGACCTCCAC
TCCTCTTCTCCTCAACACCCACTTTTGCCATCGAAAAACCAGCCCAGTTATTGGGCTTGATTGGAGCTCG
CTCATTCCAATTCCTTCTATTAGGCTACTAACACCATGACTTTATTAGCCTGTCTATCCTGGCCCCCCTG
GCGAGGTTCATGTTTGTTTATTTCCGAATGCAACAAGCTCCGCATTACACCCGAACATCACTCCAGATGA
GGGCTTTCTGAGTGTGGGGTCAAATAGTTTCATGTTCCCCAAATGGCCCAAAACTGACAGTTTAAACGCT
GTCTTGGAACCTAATATGACAAAAGCGTGATCTCATCCAAGATGAACTAAGTTTGGTTCGTTGAAATGCT
AACGGCCAGTTGGTCAAAAAGAAACTTCCAAAAGTCGGCATACCGTTTGTCTTGTTTGGTATTGATTGAC
GAATGCTCAAAAATAATCTCATTAATGCTTAGCGCAGTCTCTCTATCGCTTCTGAACCCCGGTGCACCTG
TGCCGAAACGCAAATGGGGAAACACCCGCTTTTTGGATGATTATGCATTGTCTCCACATTGTATGCTTCC
AAGATTCTGGTGGGAATACTGCTGATAGCCTAACGTTCATGATCAAAATTTAACTGTTCTAACCCCTACT
TGACAGCAATATATAAACAGAAGGAAGCTGCCCTGTCTTAAACCTTTTTTTTTATCATCATTATTAGCTT
ACTTTCATAATTGCGACTGGTTCCAATTGACAAGCTTTTGATTTTAACGACTTTTAACGACAACTTGAGA
AGATCAAAAAACAACTAATTATTCGAAACGAGGAATTCGCTGAGGCTTAATATGGATCATGATCACATGC
ATGGAATGCCTCGACCATCATCATCATCATCATCATCACCATCATCCATGATGAACAATGGATCCATGAA
CGAAGGAGGAGGACATCACCACATGAAGATGATGATGCACATGACCTTCTTTTGGGGCAAGAACACGGAG
GTTCTCTTCTCCGGTTGGCCCGGAACAAGCTCCGGCATGTATGCTCTTTGTCTTATCTTTGTCTTCTTTC
TCGCCGTCCTCACCGAATGGCTTGCTCATTCCTCTCTCCTCCGTGGCTCCACCGGAGATTCGGCTAATCG
TGCCGCCGGGTTAATCCAAACCGCCGTGTATACCCTCCGTATCGGCCTCGCCTATCTAGTCATGCTCGCC
GTCATGTCGTTTAACGCCGGTGTGTTTCTCGTCGCTCTGGCCGGTCATGCCGTTGGTTTCATGTTGTTCG
GAAGCCAAACTTTCCGGAATACCTCCGATGACCGGAAAACTAACTATGTTCCTCCCTCAGGTTGTGCTTG
TGCATTAAACCTCAGCCTCGAGGGTTCGGAGAACCTGTACTTCCAATCTGGTTCGATGGTGAGCAAGGGC
GAGGAGCTGTTCACCGGGGTGGTGCCCATCCTGGTCGAGCTGGACGGCGACGTAAACGGCCACAAGTTCA
GCGTGTCCGGCGAGGGCGAGGGCGATGCCACCTACGGCAAGCTGACCCTGAAGTTCATCTGCACCACCGG
CAAGCTGCCCGTGCCCTGGCCCACCCTCGTGACCACCCTGACCTACGGCGTGCAGTGCTTCAGCCGCTAC
CCCGACCACATGAAGCAGCACGACTTCTTCAAGTCCGCCATGCCCGAAGGCTACGTCCAGGAGCGCACCA
TCTTCTTCAAGGACGACGGCAACTACAAGACCCGCGCCGAGGTGAAGTTCGAGGGCGACACCCTGGTGAA
CCGCATCGAGCTGAAGGGCATCGACTTCAAGGAGGACGGCAACATCCTGGGGCACAAGCTGGAGTACAAC
TACAACAGCCACAACGTCTATATCATGGCCGACAAGCAGAAGAACGGCATCAAGGTGAACTTCAAGATCC
GCCACAACATCGAGGACGGCAGCGTGCAGCTCGCCGACCACTACCAGCAGAACACCCCCATCGGCGACGG
CCCCGTGCTGCTGCCCGACAACCACTACCTGAGCACCCAGTCCGCCCTGAGCAAAGACCCCAACGAGAAG
CGCGATCACATGGTCCTGCTGGAGTTCGTGACCGCCGCCGGGATCACTCTCGGCATGGACGAGCTGTACA
AGTCGTCGCATCATCATCATCATCATCATCATTAAGTCGACCATCATCATCATCATCATTGAGTTTGTAG
CCTTAGACATGACTGTTCCTCAGTTCAAGTTGGGCACTTACGAGAAGACCGGTCTTGCTAGATTCTAATC
AAGAGGATGTCAGAATGCCATTTGCCTGAGAGATGCAGGCTTCATTTTTGATACTTTTTTATTTGTAACC
TATATAGTATAGGATTTTTTTTGTCATTTTGTTTCTTCTCGTACGAGCTTGCTCCTGATCAGCCTATCTC
GCAGCTGATGAATATCTTGTGGTAGGGGTTTGGGAAAATCATTCGAGTTTGATGTTTTTCTTGGTATTTC
CCACTCCTCTTCAGAGTACAGAAGATTAAGTGAGACCTTCGTTTGTGCGGATCCCCCACACACCATAGCT
TCAAAATGTTTCTACTCCTTTTTTACTCTTCCAGATTTTCTCGGACTCCGCGCATCGCCGTACCACTTCA
AAACACCCAAGCACAGCATACTAAATTTCCCCTCTTTCTTCCTCTAGGGTGTCGTTAATTACCCGTACTA
AAGGTTTGGAAAAGAAAAAAGAGACCGCCTCGTTTCTTTTTCTTCGTCGAAAAAGGCAATAAAAATTTTT
ATCACGTTTCTTTTTCTTGAAAATTTTTTTTTTTGATTTTTTTCTCTTTCGATGACCTCCCATTGATATT
TAAGTTAATAAACGGTCTTCAATTTCTCAAGTTTCAGTTTCATTTTTCTTGTTCTATTACAACTTTTTTT
ACTTCTTGCTCATTAGAAAGAAAGCATAGCAATCTAATCTAAGGGCGGTGTTGACAATTAATCATCGGCA
TAGTATATCGGCATAGTATAATACGACAAGGTGAGGAACTAAACCATGGCCAAGTTGACCAGTGCCGTTC
CGGTGCTCACCGCGCGCGACGTCGCCGGAGCGGTCGAGTTCTGGACCGACCGGCTCGGGTTCTCCCGGGA
CTTCGTGGAGGACGACTTCGCCGGTGTGGTCCGGGACGACGTGACCCTGTTCATCAGCGCGGTCCAGGAC
CAGGTGGTGCCGGACAACACCCTGGCCTGGGTGTGGGTGCGCGGCCTGGACGAGCTGTACGCCGAGTGGT
CGGAGGTCGTGTCCACGAACTTCCGGGACGCCTCCGGGCCGGCCATGACCGAGATCGGCGAGCAGCCGTG
GGGGCGGGAGTTCGCCCTGCGCGACCCGGCCGGCAACTGCGTGCACTTCGTGGCCGAGGAGCAGGACTGA
CACGTCCGACGCGGCCCGACGGGTCCGAGGCCTCGGAGATCCGTCCCCCTTTTCCTTTGTCGATATCATG
TAATTAGTTATGTCACGCTTACATTCACGCCCTCCCCCCACATCCGCTCTAACCGAAAAGGAAGGAGTTA
GACAACCTGAAGTCTAGGTCCCTATTTATTTTTTTATAGTTATGTTAGTATTAAGAACGTTATTTATATT
TCAAATTTTTCTTTTTTTTCTGTACAGACGCGTGTACGCATGTAACATTATACTGAAAACCTTGCTTGAG
AAGGTTTTGGGACGCTCGAAGGCTTTAATTTGCAAGCTGGAGACCAACATGTGAGCAAAAGGCCAGCAAA
AGGCCAGGAACCGTAAAAAGGCCGCGTTGCTGGCGTTTTTCCATAGGCTCCGCCCCCCTGACGAGCATCA
CAAAAATCGACGCTCAAGTCAGAGGTGGCGAAACCCGACAGGACTATAAAGATACCAGGCGTTTCCCCCT
GGAAGCTCCCTCGTGCGCTCTCCTGTTCCGACCCTGCCGCTTACCGGATACCTGTCCGCCTTTCTCCCTT
CGGGAAGCGTGGCGCTTTCTCATAGCTCACGCTGTAGGTATCTCAGTTCGGTGTAGGTCGTTCGCTCCAA
GCTGGGCTGTGTGCACGAACCCCCCGTTCAGCCCGACCGCTGCGCCTTATCCGGTAACTATCGTCTTGAG
TCCAACCCGGTAAGACACGACTTATCGCCACTGGCAGCAGCCACTGGTAACAGGATTAGCAGAGCGAGGT
ATGTAGGCGGTGCTACAGAGTTCTTGAAGTGGTGGCCTAACTACGGCTACACTAGAAGAACAGTATTTGG
TATCTGCGCTCTGCTGAAGCCAGTTACCTTCGGAAAAAGAGTTGGTAGCTCTTGATCCGGCAAACAAACC
ACCGCTGGTAGCGGTGGTTTTTTTGTTTGCAAGCAGCAGATTACGCGCAGAAAAAAAGGATCTCAAGAAG
ATCCTTTGATCTTTTCTACGGGGTCTGACGCTCAGTGGAACGAAAACTCACGTTAAGGGATTTTGGTCAT
GAGATC
Features (pLannotate 1.2.2; 12 found; start..end, strand, type, name):
      2..940     +  promoter       AOX1 promoter: Pichia pastoris AOX1; inducible promoter, regulated by methanol
    962..1471    +  CDS            COPT1: COPT1_ARATH - Experimental evidence at transcript level: Swiss-Prot protein existence level 2. Copper transporter involved in copper acquisition and transport in leaves. Required for copper homeostasis and normal plant growth and development. From Arabidopsis thaliana (Mouse-ear cress).
   1526..2242    +  CDS            EGFP: EGFP is a basic (constitutively fluorescent) green fluorescent protein published in 1996, derived from Aequorea victoria. It is reported to be a rapidly-maturing weak dimer with moderate acid sensitivity.
   2248..2266    +  CDS            capTEV™ (fragment): composite tag for in vivo biotinylation, TEV protease cleavage, and 6xHis tagging
   2282..2299    +  CDS            capTEV™ (fragment): composite tag for in vivo biotinylation, TEV protease cleavage, and 6xHis tagging
   2310..2375    +  CDS            AOX1 (fragment): ALOX1_KOMPC - Experimental evidence at protein level: Swiss-Prot protein existence level 1. Major isoform of alcohol oxidase, which catalyzes the oxidation of methanol to formaldehyde and hydrogen peroxide, the first step in the methanol utilization pathway of methylotrophic yeasts. From Komagataella phaffii (strain ATCC 76273 / CBS 7435 / CECT 11047 / NRRL Y-11430 / Wegner 21-1) (Yeast) (Pichia pastoris).
   2379..2625    +  terminator     AOX1 terminator: Pichia pastoris AOX1; transcription terminator for AOX1
   2646..3053    +  promoter       TEF1 promoter: S. cerevisiae TEF1; promoter for EF-1α
   3060..3107    +  promoter       EM7 promoter: synthetic bacterial promoter&nbsp
   3126..3500    +  CDS            BleoR: antibiotic-binding protein; Sh ble from Streptoalloteichus hindustanus; confers resistance to bleomycin, phleomycin, and Zeocin™
   3566..3813    +  terminator     CYC1 terminator: S. cerevisiae CYC1; transcription terminator for CYC1
   3888..4476    -  rep_origin     ori: high-copy-number ColE1/pMB1/pBR322/pUC origin of replication
