[The description below was written by a language model from this plasmid's Addgene catalogue record and pLannotate feature annotations shown in this document.]
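Description:
AtCOPT1 upGFP is a yeast expression plasmid built on the pPICZc backbone for methanol-inducible protein production in Pichia pastoris (Komagataella phaffii). The sequenced record is 4,556 nt. It replicates in E. coli from a high-copy ColE1/pUC-type origin. No yeast replication origin is annotated, consistent with pPICZ-type vectors, which are normally maintained in Pichia by integration into the genome. A single Sh ble (BleoR) gene provides Zeocin selection in both hosts. It sits behind tandem promoters, the S. cerevisiae TEF1 promoter for expression in yeast and the synthetic EM7 promoter for expression in bacteria, and is followed by the CYC1 terminator.

The payload is the Arabidopsis thaliana copper transporter COPT1 (AT5G59030), a membrane protein involved in copper acquisition and homeostasis. It is placed upstream of EGFP, so the fluorescent protein is fused to its C terminus. A short linker separates the two coding regions, and the depositor's protein sequence ends in a hexahistidine tag. The annotation software labels the short stretches after EGFP as fragments of a composite tag, and these most likely reflect the His-tag region rather than a full biotinylation/TEV module. Transcription is driven by the AOX1 promoter, which is induced by methanol, and ends at the AOX1 terminator, which is preceded by a small residual fragment of AOX1 coding sequence.

The stated purpose is simply protein expression. The design would let GFP fluorescence report expression of the transporter and the His tag support affinity purification, although the record does not describe specific downstream applications. The cloning method is not recorded.
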