Addgene plasmid #117899: AtCOPT1 upGFP
Purpose: protein expression
Depositing lab: Geoffrey Chang. Depositing organization: University of California, San Diego (UCSD).
Backbone
  Vector backbone: pPICZc
  Backbone size w/o insert (bp): 3329
  Vector type: Yeast Expression
Growth in bacteria
  Bacterial resistance: Bleocin (Zeocin), 50 μg/mL
  Growth temperature: 37°C
  Growth strain: DH5alpha
  Copy number: High Copy
Gene/Insert
  Gene/Insert name: AtCOPT1 upGFP (alt name: COPT1)
  Species: A. thaliana (mustard weed)
  Entrez Gene: COPT1 (a.k.a. AT5G59030, K19M22.24, copper transporter 1)
  Promoter: AOX
  Tag / fusion protein: eGFP (C terminal on insert)
  Cloning method: Unknown
  Sequencing primers: 5′ GACTGGTTCCAATTGACAAGC; 3′ GCAAATGGCATTCTGACATCC
Terms and licenses: Academic/Nonprofit Terms; Industry Terms: Not Available to Industry
Depositor comments: insert amino acid sequence: MDHDHMHGMPRPSSSSSSSPSSMMNNGSMNEGGGHHHMKMMMHMTFFWGKNTEVLFSGWPGTSSGMYALCLIFVFFLAVLTEWLAHSSLLRGSTGDSANRAAGLIQTAVYTLRIGLAYLVMLAVMSFNAGVFLVALAGHAVGFMLFGSQTFRNTSDDRKTNYVPPSGCACENLYQSMVSKGEELFTGVVPILVELDGDVNGHKFSVSGEGEGDATYGKLTLKFICTTGKLPVPWPTLVTTLTYGVQCFSRYPDHMKQHDFFKSAMPEGYVQERTIFFKDDGNYKTRAEVKFEGDTLVNRIELKGIDFKEDGNILGHKLEYNYNSHNVYIMADKQKNGIKVNFKIRHNIEDGSVQLADHYQQNTPIGDGPVLLPDNHYLSTQSALSKDPNEKRDHMVLLEFVTAAGITLGMDELYKSSHHHHHH
How to cite: AtCOPT1 upGFP was a gift from Geoffrey Chang (Addgene plasmid # 117899 ; http://n2t.net/addgene:117899 ; RRID:Addgene_117899)
